Addgene plasmid #144788: TFORF3312
Purpose: Lentiviral vector for overexpressing transcription factor ORFs with unique 24-bp barcodes. Barcodes facilitate identification of transcription factors in pooled screens.
Depositing lab: Feng Zhang. Depositing organization: Broad Institute. Publication: A transcription factor atlas of directed differentiation. Joung J, Ma S, Tay T, Geiger-Schuller KR, Kirchgatterer PC, Verdine VK, Guo B, Arias-Garcia MA, Allen WE, Singh A, Kuksenko O, Abudayyeh OO, Gootenberg JS, Fu Z, Macrae RK, Buenrostro JD, Regev A, Zhang F. Cell. 2023 Jan 5;186(1):209-229.e26. doi: 10.1016/j.cell.2022.11.026. PubMed 36608654.
Backbone
  Vector backbone: pLX_TRC317
  Backbone manufacturer: Broad Institute Genetic Perturbation Platform
  Backbone size w/o insert (bp): 8264
  Vector type: Mammalian Expression, Lentiviral
  Selectable markers: Puromycin
Growth in bacteria
  Bacterial resistance: Ampicillin, 100 μg/mL
  Growth temperature: 37°C
  Growth strain: NEB Stable
  Copy number: High Copy
Gene/Insert
  Gene/Insert name: ELK4
  Species: H. sapiens (human)
  Insert size (bp): 1421
  Entrez Gene: ELK4 (a.k.a. SAP1)
  Promoter: EF1a
  Tag / fusion protein: V5 (C terminal on insert)
  Cloning method: Gateway Cloning
  Sequencing primers: 5′ GGGTGGAGACTGAAGTTAGGCCAG; 3′ CACATAGCGTAAAAGGAGCAACATAG
Resource information
  A portion of this plasmid was derived from a plasmid made by: Broad Institute Genetic Perturbation Platform
Terms and licenses: Academic/Nonprofit Terms; Industry Terms: Not Available to Industry
Depositor comments: NM_021795.2 Please test multiple small colonies in case of plasmid recombination. To make this collection available in a timely manner, a portion of this collection was not fully sequenced by Addgene. If an Addgene verified full plasmid sequence is not available, please contact us prior to placing an order to request the full sequence.
How to cite: TFORF3312 was a gift from Feng Zhang (Addgene plasmid # 144788 ; http://n2t.net/addgene:144788 ; RRID:Addgene_144788)
