[The description below was written by a language model from this plasmid's Addgene catalogue record and pLannotate feature annotations shown in this document.]
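Description:
TFORF3312 is a lentiviral mammalian expression plasmid built on the pLX_TRC317 backbone and carrying the human transcription factor ELK4 (also known as SAP1) as a Gateway-cloned open reading frame. It belongs to a barcoded transcription factor ORF collection in which each clone carries a unique 24-bp barcode, so that the overexpressed factor can be identified in pooled screens. The feature table does not annotate the barcode itself. In bacteria the plasmid is maintained through a high-copy ColE1/pUC-type origin and selected with ampicillin via the β-lactamase gene. An f1 origin and remnants of a lac/lacZα cloning region are also present. The depositor notes that the plasmid can recombine, as is common for LTR-containing vectors.

The viral portion is a third-generation, self-inactivating design. An RSV promoter drives a truncated HIV-1 5' LTR, followed by the Ψ packaging signal, a gag fragment, the RRE for Rev-dependent export and a cPPT/CTS element, and the genome ends in a ΔU3 3' LTR with a downstream SV40 polyadenylation signal. Two expression units lie between the LTRs. An SV40 early promoter drives puromycin N-acetyltransferase for selection of transduced cells. A strong constitutive EF-1α promoter drives ELK4, which is flanked by attB1 and attB2 recombination sites and fused at its C terminus to a V5 epitope tag for detection. A WPRE downstream enhances transcript stability and expression. ELK4 is an ETS-family factor that forms ternary complexes with serum response factor. The construct is intended for stable overexpression of ELK4, for example in directed differentiation screens.
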