Features (pLannotate 1.2.2; 34 found; start..end, strand, type, name):
      5..231     +  promoter       RSV promoter: Rous sarcoma virus enhancer/promoter
    232..412     +  LTR            5' LTR (truncated): truncated 5' long terminal repeat (LTR) from HIV-1
    459..584     +  misc_feature   HIV-1 Ψ: packaging signal of human immunodeficiency virus type 1
    568..931     +  CDS            HIV-1 gag (fragment): gag protein from human immunodeficiency virus 1; gag
   1077..1310    +  misc_feature   RRE: The Rev response element (RRE) of HIV-1 allows for Rev-dependent mRNA export from the nucleus to the cytoplasm.
   1687..1713    +  CDS            Rev (fragment): human immunodeficiency virus 1 (HIV-1) Rev protein; rev; enhances nuclear export of unspliced and incompletely spliced viral mRNAs
   1720..1743    +  promoter       SV40 promoter (fragment): SV40 early promoter
   1744..1815    +  promoter       SV40 promoter (fragment): SV40 enhancer and early promoter
   1839..1974    +  rep_origin     SV40 ori: SV40 origin of replication
   2020..2616    +  CDS            PuroR (fragment): puromycin N-acetyltransferase; pac from Streptomyces; confers resistance to puromycin
   2665..2782    +  misc_feature   cPPT/CTS: central polypurine tract and central termination sequence of HIV-1
   2847..2913    +  CDS            small t antigen (fragment): SV40 (simian virus 40) small t antigen
   2920..4098    +  promoter       EF-1α promoter: strong constitutive promoter for human elongation factor EF-1α
   4119..4136    +  protein_bind   attB1 (fragment): mutant version of attB; core recombination site for the Gateway® BP reaction BP Clonase™
   4142..5266    +  CDS            ELK4 (fragment): ELK4_HUMAN - Also known as SAP1. Experimental evidence at protein level: Swiss-Prot protein existence level 1. Involved in both transcriptional activation and repression. Interaction with SIRT7 leads to recruitment and stabilization of SIRT7 at promoters, followed by deacetylation of histone H3 at 'Lys-18' (H3K18Ac) and subsequent transcription repression. Forms a ternary complex with the serum response factor (SRF). Requires DNA-bound SRF for ternary complex formation and makes extensive DNA contacts to the 5'side of SRF, but does not bind DNA autonomously. From Homo sapiens (Human).
   5359..5382    -  protein_bind   attB2: mutant version of attB; recombination site for the Gateway® BP reaction BP Clonase™
   5390..5431    +  CDS            V5 tag: epitope tag from simian virus 5
   5447..5500    +  promoter       U6 promoter (fragment): RNA polymerase III promoter for human U6 snRNA
   5542..6130    +  misc_feature   WPRE: woodchuck hepatitis virus posttranscriptional regulatory element
   6181..6200    +  misc_feature   cPPT/CTS (fragment): central polypurine tract and central termination sequence of HIV-1
   6202..6435    +  LTR            3' LTR (ΔU3): self-inactivating 3' long terminal repeat (LTR) from HIV-1
   6513..6634    +  polyA_signal   SV40 poly(A) signal: SV40 polyadenylation signal
   6674..6809    +  rep_origin     SV40 ori: SV40 origin of replication
   6830..6848    -  promoter       T7 promoter: promoter for bacteriophage T7 RNA polymerase
   6856..7011    +  CDS            lacZα (fragment): LacZα fragment of β-galactosidase; lacZ fragment
   7016..7444    +  rep_origin     f1 ori (sequence partly withheld): f1 bacteriophage origin of replication; arrow indicates direction of (+) strand synthesis
   7497..7601    +  promoter       AmpR promoter: bla
   7602..8462    +  CDS            AmpR: β-lactamase; bla; confers resistance to ampicillin, carbenicillin, and related antibiotics
   8633..9221    +  rep_origin     ori: high-copy-number ColE1/pMB1/pBR322/pUC origin of replication
   9404..9496    +  CDS            lacI (fragment): lac repressor; lacI; The lac repressor binds to the lac operator to inhibit transcription in E. coli. This inhibition can be relieved by adding lactose or isopropyl-β-D-thiogalactopyranoside (IPTG).
   9509..9530    +  protein_bind   CAP binding site: CAP binding activates transcription in the presence of cAMP. E. coli catabolite activator protein
   9545..9575    +  promoter       lac promoter: promoter for the E. coli lac operon
   9583..9599    +  protein_bind   lac operator: The lac repressor binds to the lac operator to inhibit transcription in E. coli. This inhibition can be relieved by adding lactose or isopropyl-β-D-thiogalactopyranoside (IPTG). lac repressor encoded by lacI
   9644..9662    +  promoter       T3 promoter: promoter for bacteriophage T3 RNA polymerase
>Addgene plasmid #144788 | TFORF3312 | addgene full sequence | sequence record 404382 | Addgene NGS Result
TTAATGTAGTCTTATGCAATACTCTTGTAGTCTTGCAACATGGTAACGATGAGTTAGCAACATGCCTTAC
AAGGAGAGAAAAAGCACCGTGCATGCCGATTGGTGGAAGTAAGGTGGTACGATCGTGCCTTATTAGGAAG
GCAACAGACGGGTCTGACATGGATTGGACGAACCACTGAATTGCCGCATTGCAGAGATATTGTATTTAAG
TGCCTAGCTCGATACATAAACGGGTCTCTCTGGTTAGACCAGATCTGAGCCTGGGAGCTCTCTGGCTAAC
TAGGGAACCCACTGCTTAAGCCTCAATAAAGCTTGCCTTGAGTGCTTCAAGTAGTGTGTGCCCGTCTGTT
GTGTGACTCTGGTAACTAGAGATCCCTCAGACCCTTTTAGTCAGTGTGGAAAATCTCTAGCAGTGGCGCC
CGAACAGGGACTTGAAAGCGAAAGGGAAACCAGAGGAGCTCTCTCGACGCAGGACTCGGCTTGCTGAAGC
GCGCACGGCAAGAGGCGAGGGGCGGCGACTGGTGAGTACGCCAAAAATTTTGACTAGCGGAGGCTAGAAG
GAGAGAGATGGGTGCGAGAGCGTCAGTATTAAGCGGGGGAGAATTAGATCGCGATGGGAAAAAATTCGGT
TAAGGCCAGGGGGAAAGAAAAAATATAAATTAAAACATATAGTATGGGCAAGCAGGGAGCTAGAACGATT
CGCAGTTAATCCTGGCCTGTTAGAAACATCAGAAGGCTGTAGACAAATACTGGGACAGCTACAACCATCC
CTTCAGACAGGATCAGAAGAACTTAGATCATTATATAATACAGTAGCAACCCTCTATTGTGTGCATCAAA
GGATAGAGATAAAAGACACCAAGGAAGCTTTAGACAAGATAGAGGAAGAGCAAAACAAAAGTAAGACCAC
CGCACAGCAAGCGGCCGCTGATCTTCAGACCTGGAGGAGGAGATATGAGGGACAATTGGAGAAGTGAATT
ATATAAATATAAAGTAGTAAAAATTGAACCATTAGGAGTAGCACCCACCAAGGCAAAGAGAAGAGTGGTG
CAGAGAGAAAAAAGAGCAGTGGGAATAGGAGCTTTGTTCCTTGGGTTCTTGGGAGCAGCAGGAAGCACTA
TGGGCGCAGCGTCAATGACGCTGACGGTACAGGCCAGACAATTATTGTCTGGTATAGTGCAGCAGCAGAA
CAATTTGCTGAGGGCTATTGAGGCGCAACAGCATCTGTTGCAACTCACAGTCTGGGGCATCAAGCAGCTC
CAGGCAAGAATCCTGGCTGTGGAAAGATACCTAAAGGATCAACAGCTCCTGGGGATTTGGGGTTGCTCTG
GAAAACTCATTTGCACCACTGCTGTGCCTTGGAATGCTAGTTGGAGTAATAAATCTCTGGAACAGATTTG
GAATCACACGACCTGGATGGAGTGGGACAGAGAAATTAACAATTACACAAGCTTAATACACTCCTTAATT
GAAGAATCGCAAAACCAGCAAGAAAAGAATGAACAAGAATTATTGGAATTAGATAAATGGGCAAGTTTGT
GGAATTGGTTTAACATAACAAATTGGCTGTGGTATATAAAATTATTCATAATGATAGTAGGAGGCTTGGT
AGGTTTAAGAATAGTTTTTGCTGTACTTTCTATAGTGAATAGAGTTAGGCAGGGATATTCACCATTATCG
TTTCAGACCCACCTCCCAACCCCGAGGGGACCCATGCATTGCATCTCAATTAGTCAGCAACCAGGTGTGG
AAAGTCCCCAGGCTCCCCAGCAGGCAGAAGTATGCAAAGCATGCGTCTCAATTAGTCAGCAACCATAGTC
CCGCCCCTAACTCCGCCCATCCCGCCCCTAACTCCGCCCAGTTCCGCCCATTCTCCGCCCCATGGCTGAC
TAATTTTTTTTATTTATGCAGAGGCCGAGGCCGCCTCGGCCTCTGAGCTATTCCAGAAGTAGTGAGGAGG
CTTTTTTGGAGGCCTAGGCTTTTGCAAAAAGCTTTCTAGAGGTACCACCGGAGCTTACCATGACCGAGTA
CAAGCCCACGGTGCGCCTCGCCACCCGCGACGACGTCCCCAGGGCCGTACGCACCCTCGCCGCCGCGTTC
GCCGACTACCCCGCCACGCGCCACACCGTCGATCCGGACCGCCACATCGAGCGGGTCACCGAGCTGCAAG
AACTCTTCCTCACGCGCGTCGGGCTCGACATCGGCAAGGTGTGGGTCGCGGACGACGGCGCCGCCGTGGC
GGTCTGGACCACGCCGGAGAGCGTCGAAGCGGGGGCGGTGTTCGCCGAGATCGGCCCGCGCATGGCCGAG
TTGAGCGGTTCCCGGCTGGCCGCGCAGCAACAGATGGAAGGCCTCCTGGCGCCGCACCGGCCCAAGGAGC
CCGCGTGGTTCCTGGCCACCGTCGGCGTCTCGCCCGACCACCAGGGCAAGGGTCTGGGCAGCGCCGTCGT
GCTCCCCGGAGTGGAGGCGGCCGAGCGCGCCGGGGTGCCCGCCTTCCTGGAGACCTCCGCGCCCCGCAAC
CTCCCCTTCTACGAGCGGCTCGGCTTCACCGTCACCGCCGACGTCGAGGTGCCCGAAGGACCGCGCACCT
GGTGCATGACCCGCAAGCCCGGTGCCAGTTAACGAATTCTAGATCTTGAGACAAATGGCAGTATTCATCC
ACAATTTTAAAAGAAAAGGGGGGATTGGGGGGTACAGTGCAGGGGAAAGAATAGTAGACATAATAGCAAC
AGACATACAAACTAAAGAATTACAAAAACAAATTACAAAAATTCAAAATTTTCGGGTTTATTACAGGGAC
AGCAGAGATCCACTTTGGCGCCGGCTCGAGGCCTGCAGGTGCAAAGATGGATAAAGTTTTAAACAGAGAG
GAATCTTTGCAGCTAATGGACCTTCTAGGTCTTGAAAGGAGTGGGAATTGGCTCCGGTGCCCGTCAGTGG
GCAGAGCGCACATCGCCCACAGTCCCCGAGAAGTTGGGGGGAGGGGTCGGCAATTGAACCGGTGCCTAGA
GAAGGTGGCGCGGGGTAAACTGGGAAAGTGATGTCGTGTACTGGCTCCGCCTTTTTCCCGAGGGTGGGGG
AGAACCGTATATAAGTGCAGTAGTCGCCGTGAACGTTCTTTTTCGCAACGGGTTTGCCGCCAGAACACAG
GTAAGTGCCGTGTGTGGTTCCCGCGGGCCTGGCCTCTTTACGGGTTATGGCCCTTGCGTGCCTTGAATTA
CTTCCACCTGGCTGCAGTACGTGATTCTTGATCCCGAGCTTCGGGTTGGAAGTGGGTGGGAGAGTTCGAG
GCCTTGCGCTTAAGGAGCCCCTTCGCCTCGTGCTTGAGTTGAGGCCTGGCCTGGGCGCTGGGGCCGCCGC
GTGCGAATCTGGTGGCACCTTCGCGCCTGTCTCGCTGCTTTCGATAAGTCTCTAGCCATTTAAAATTTTT
GATGACCTGCTGCGACGCTTTTTTTCTGGCAAGATAGTCTTGTAAATGCGGGCCAAGATCTGCACACTGG
TATTTCGGTTTTTGGGGCCGCGGGCGGCGACGGGGCCCGTGCGTCCCAGCGCACATGTTCGGCGAGGCGG
GGCCTGCGAGCGCGGCCACCGAGAATCGGACGGGGGTAGTCTCAAGCTGGCCGGCCTGCTCTGGTGCCTG
GCCTCGCGCCGCCGTGTATCGCCCCGCCCTGGGCGGCAAGGCTGGCCCGGTCGGCACCAGTTGCGTGAGC
GGAAAGATGGCCGCTTCCCGGCCCTGCTGCAGGGAGCTCAAAATGGAGGACGCGGCGCTCGGGAGAGCGG
GCGGGTGAGTCACCCACACAAAGGAAAAGGGCCTTTCCGTCCTCAGCCGTCGCTTCATGTGACTCCACGG
AGTACCGGGCGCCGTCCAGGCACCTCGATTAGTTCTCGAGCTTTTGGAGTACGTCGTCTTTAGGTTGGGG
GGAGGGGTTTTATGCGATGGAGTTTCCCCACACTGAGTGGGTGGAGACTGAAGTTAGGCCAGCTTGGCAC
TTGATGTAATTCTCCTTGGAATTTGCCCTTTTTGAGTTTGGATCTTGGTTCATTCTCAAGCCTCAGACAG
TGGTTCAAAGTTTTTTTCTTCCATTTCAGGTGTCGTGAGGCTAGCATCGATTGATCAACAAGTTTGTACA
AAAAAGTTGGCATGGACAGTGCTATCACCCTGTGGCAGTTCCTTCTTCAGCTCCTGCAGAAGCCTCAGAA
CAAGCACATGATCTGTTGGACCTCTAATGATGGGCAGTTTAAGCTTTTGCAGGCAGAAGAGGTGGCTCGT
CTCTGGGGGATTCGCAAGAACAAGCCTAACATGAATTATGACAAACTCAGCCGAGCCCTCAGATACTATT
ATGTAAAGAATATCATCAAAAAAGTGAATGGTCAGAAGTTTGTGTACAAGTTTGTCTCTTATCCAGAGAT
TTTGAACATGGATCCAATGACAGTGGGCAGGATTGAGGGTGACTGTGAAAGTTTAAACTTCAGTGAAGTC
AGCAGCAGTTCCAAAGATGTGGAGAATGGAGGGAAAGATAAACCACCTCAGCCTGGTGCCAAGACCTCTA
GCCGCAATGACTACATACACTCTGGCTTATATTCTTCATTTACTCTCAACTCTTTGAACTCCTCCAATGT
AAAGCTTTTCAAATTGATAAAGACTGAGAATCCAGCCGAGAAACTGGCAGAGAAAAAATCTCCTCAGGAG
CCCACACCATCTGTCATCAAATTTGTCACGACACCTTCCAAAAAGCCACCGGTTGAACCTGTTGCTGCCA
CCATTTCAATTGGCCCAAGTATTTCTCCATCTTCAGAAGAAACTATCCAAGCTTTGGAGACATTGGTTTC
CCCAAAACTGCCTTCCCTGGAAGCCCCAACCTCTGCCTCTAACGTAATGACTGCTTTTGCCACCACACCA
CCCATTTCGTCCATACCCCCTTTGCAGGAACCTCCCAGAACACCTTCACCACCACTGAGTTCTCACCCAG
ACATCGACACAGACATTGATTCAGTGGCTTCTCAGCCAATGGAACTTCCAGAGAATTTGTCACTGGAGCC
TAAAGACCAGGATTCAGTCTTGCTAGAAAAGGACAAAGTAAATAATTCATCAAGATCCAAGAAACCCAAA
GGGTTAGAACTGGCACCCACCCTTGTGATCACGAGCAGTGATCCAAGCCCACTGGGAATACTGAGCCCAT
CTCTCCCTACAGCTTCTCTTACACCAGCATTTTTTTCACAGGTAGCTTGCTCGCTCTTTATGGTGTCACC
ATTGCTTTCATTTATTTGCCCTTTTAAGCAAATCCAGAATTTATACACTCAAGTTTGCTTTCTGTTACTT
AGGTTTGTCTTAGAAAGGTTATGTGTGACTGTCATGTGCCCAACTTTCTTGTACAAAGTGGTTGATATCG
GTAAGCCTATCCCTAACCCTCTCCTCGGTCTCGATTCTACGTAGTAATGAACTAGTCCGTAACTTGAAAG
TATTTCGATTTCTTGGCTTTATATATCTTGTGGAAAGGACGACTTGGACCTCCTTGGTCCAACCTTACGC
GTTAAGTCGACAATCAACCTCTGGATTACAAAATTTGTGAAAGATTGACTGGTATTCTTAACTATGTTGC
TCCTTTTACGCTATGTGGATACGCTGCTTTAATGCCTTTGTATCATGCTATTGCTTCCCGTATGGCTTTC
ATTTTCTCCTCCTTGTATAAATCCTGGTTGCTGTCTCTTTATGAGGAGTTGTGGCCCGTTGTCAGGCAAC
GTGGCGTGGTGTGCACTGTGTTTGCTGACGCAACCCCCACTGGTTGGGGCATTGCCACCACCTGTCAGCT
CCTTTCCGGGACTTTCGCTTTCCCCCTCCCTATTGCCACGGCGGAACTCATCGCCGCCTGCCTTGCCCGC
TGCTGGACAGGGGCTCGGCTGTTGGGCACTGACAATTCCGTGGTGTTGTCGGGGAAATCATCGTCCTTTC
CTTGGCTGCTCGCCTGTGTTGCCACCTGGATTCTGCGCGGGACGTCCTTCTGCTACGTCCCTTCGGCCCT
CAATCCAGCGGACCTTCCTTCCCGCGGCCTGCTGCCGGCTCTGCGGCCTCTTCCGCGTCTTCGCCTTCGC
CCTCAGACGAGTCGGATCTCCCTTTGGGCCGCCTCCCCGCGTCGACTTTAAGACCAATGACTTACAAGGC
AGCTGTAGATCTTAGCCACTTTTTAAAAGAAAAGGGGGGACTGGAAGGGCTAATTCACTCCCAACGAAGA
CAAGATCTGCTTTTTGCTTGTACTGGGTCTCTCTGGTTAGACCAGATCTGAGCCTGGGAGCTCTCTGGCT
AACTAGGGAACCCACTGCTTAAGCCTCAATAAAGCTTGCCTTGAGTGCTTCAAGTAGTGTGTGCCCGTCT
GTTGTGTGACTCTGGTAACTAGAGATCCCTCAGACCCTTTTAGTCAGTGTGGAAAATCTCTAGCAGTACG
TATAGTAGTTCATGTCATCTTATTATTCAGTATTTATAACTTGCAAAGAAATGAATATCAGAGAGTGAGA
GGAACTTGTTTATTGCAGCTTATAATGGTTACAAATAAAGCAATAGCATCACAAATTTCACAAATAAAGC
ATTTTTTTCACTGCATTCTAGTTGTGGTTTGTCCAAACTCATCAATGTATCTTATCATGTCTGGCTCTAG
CTATCCCGCCCCTAACTCCGCCCATCCCGCCCCTAACTCCGCCCAGTTCCGCCCATTCTCCGCCCCATGG
CTGACTAATTTTTTTTATTTATGCAGAGGCCGAGGCCGCCTCGGCCTCTGAGCTATTCCAGAAGTAGTGA
GGAGGCTTTTTTGGAGGCCTAGGGACGTACCCAATTCGCCCTATAGTGAGTCGTATTACGCGCGCTCACT
GGCCGTCGTTTTACAACGTCGTGACTGGGAAAACCCTGGCGTTACCCAACTTAATCGCCTTGCAGCACAT
CCCCCTTTCGCCAGCTGGCGTAATAGCGAAGAGGCCCGCACCGATCGCCCTTCCCAACAGTTGCGCAGCC
TGAATGGCGAATGGG
[124 nt withheld, positions 7016-7139]
C
[91 nt withheld, positions 7141-7231]
A
[49 nt withheld, positions 7233-7281]
CCTTTGACGTTGGAGTCCACGTTCTTT
[37 nt withheld, positions 7309-7345]
ACCCTATCTCGGTCTATTCTTTTGATTTATAAGGGATTTTGCCGATTTCGGCCTATTGGTTAAAAAATGA
GCTGATTTAACAAAAATTTAACGCGAATTTTAACAAAATATTAACGCTTACAATTTAGGTGGCACTTTTC
GGGGAAATGTGCGCGGAACCCCTATTTGTTTATTTTTCTAAATACATTCAAATATGTATCCGCTCATGAG
ACAATAACCCTGATAAATGCTTCAATAATATTGAAAAAGGAAGAGTATGAGTATTCAACATTTCCGTGTC
GCCCTTATTCCCTTTTTTGCGGCATTTTGCCTTCCTGTTTTTGCTCACCCAGAAACGCTGGTGAAAGTAA
AAGATGCTGAAGATCAGTTGGGTGCACGAGTGGGTTACATCGAACTGGATCTCAACAGCGGTAAGATCCT
TGAGAGTTTTCGCCCCGAAGAACGTTTTCCAATGATGAGCACTTTTAAAGTTCTGCTATGTGGCGCGGTA
TTATCCCGTATTGACGCCGGGCAAGAGCAACTCGGTCGCCGCATACACTATTCTCAGAATGACTTGGTTG
AGTACTCACCAGTCACAGAAAAGCATCTTACGGATGGCATGACAGTAAGAGAATTATGCAGTGCTGCCAT
AACCATGAGTGATAACACTGCGGCCAACTTACTTCTGACAACGATCGGAGGACCGAAGGAGCTAACCGCT
TTTTTGCACAACATGGGGGATCATGTAACTCGCCTTGATCGTTGGGAACCGGAGCTGAATGAAGCCATAC
CAAACGACGAGCGTGACACCACGATGCCTGTAGCAATGGCAACAACGTTGCGCAAACTATTAACTGGCGA
ACTACTTACTCTAGCTTCCCGGCAACAATTAATAGACTGGATGGAGGCGGATAAAGTTGCAGGACCACTT
CTGCGCTCGGCCCTTCCGGCTGGCTGGTTTATTGCTGATAAATCTGGAGCCGGTGAGCGTGGGTCTCGCG
GTATCATTGCAGCACTGGGGCCAGATGGTAAGCCCTCCCGTATCGTAGTTATCTACACGACGGGGAGTCA
GGCAACTATGGATGAACGAAATAGACAGATCGCTGAGATAGGTGCCTCACTGATTAAGCATTGGTAACTG
TCAGACCAAGTTTACTCATATATACTTTAGATTGATTTAAAACTTCATTTTTAATTTAAAAGGATCTAGG
TGAAGATCCTTTTTGATAATCTCATGACCAAAATCCCTTAACGTGAGTTTTCGTTCCACTGAGCGTCAGA
CCCCGTAGAAAAGATCAAAGGATCTTCTTGAGATCCTTTTTTTCTGCGCGTAATCTGCTGCTTGCAAACA
AAAAAACCACCGCTACCAGCGGTGGTTTGTTTGCCGGATCAAGAGCTACCAACTCTTTTTCCGAAGGTAA
CTGGCTTCAGCAGAGCGCAGATACCAAATACTGTTCTTCTAGTGTAGCCGTAGTTAGGCCACCACTTCAA
GAACTCTGTAGCACCGCCTACATACCTCGCTCTGCTAATCCTGTTACCAGTGGCTGCTGCCAGTGGCGAT
AAGTCGTGTCTTACCGGGTTGGACTCAAGACGATAGTTACCGGATAAGGCGCAGCGGTCGGGCTGAACGG
GGGGTTCGTGCACACAGCCCAGCTTGGAGCGAACGACCTACACCGAACTGAGATACCTACAGCGTGAGCT
ATGAGAAAGCGCCACGCTTCCCGAAGGGAGAAAGGCGGACAGGTATCCGGTAAGCGGCAGGGTCGGAACA
GGAGAGCGCACGAGGGAGCTTCCAGGGGGAAACGCCTGGTATCTTTATAGTCCTGTCGGGTTTCGCCACC
TCTGACTTGAGCGTCGATTTTTGTGATGCTCGTCAGGGGGGCGGAGCCTATGGAAAAACGCCAGCAACGC
GGCCTTTTTACGGTTCCTGGCCTTTTGCTGGCCTTTTGCTCACATGTTCTTTCCTGCGTTATCCCCTGAT
TCTGTGGATAACCGTATTACCGCCTTTGAGTGAGCTGATACCGCTCGCCGCAGCCGAACGACCGAGCGCA
GCGAGTCAGTGAGCGAGGAAGCGGAAGAGCGCCCAATACGCAAACCGCCTCTCCCCGCGCGTTGGCCGAT
TCATTAATGCAGCTGGCACGACAGGTTTCCCGACTGGAAAGCGGGCAGTGAGCGCAACGCAATTAATGTG
AGTTAGCTCACTCATTAGGCACCCCAGGCTTTACACTTTATGCTTCCGGCTCGTATGTTGTGTGGAATTG
TGAGCGGATAACAATTTCACACAGGAAACAGCTATGACCATGATTACGCCAAGCGCGCAATTAACCCTCA
CTAAAGGGAACAAAAGCTGGAGCTGCAAGC
