>Addgene plasmid #144788 | TFORF3312 | depositor partial sequence | sequence record 286479 | Insert
ATCGATTGATCAACAAGTTTGTACAAAAAAGTTGGCATGGACAGTGCTATCACCCTGTGGCAGTTCCTTC
TTCAGCTCCTGCAGAAGCCTCAGAACAAGCACATGATCTGTTGGACCTCTAATGATGGGCAGTTTAAGCT
TTTGCAGGCAGAAGAGGTGGCTCGTCTCTGGGGGATTCGCAAGAACAAGCCTAACATGAATTATGACAAA
CTCAGCCGAGCCCTCAGATACTATTATGTAAAGAATATCATCAAAAAAGTGAATGGTCAGAAGTTTGTGT
ACAAGTTTGTCTCTTATCCAGAGATTTTGAACATGGATCCAATGACAGTGGGCAGGATTGAGGGTGACTG
TGAAAGTTTAAACTTCAGTGAAGTCAGCAGCAGTTCCAAAGATGTGGAGAATGGAGGGAAAGATAAACCA
CCTCAGCCTGGTGCCAAGACCTCTAGCCGCAATGACTACATACACTCTGGCTTATATTCTTCATTTACTC
TCAACTCTTTGAACTCCTCCAATGTAAAGCTTTTCAAATTGATAAAGACTGAGAATCCAGCCGAGAAACT
GGCAGAGAAAAAATCTCCTCAGGAGCCCACACCATCTGTCATCAAATTTGTCACGACACCTTCCAAAAAG
CCACCGGTTGAACCTGTTGCTGCCACCATTTCAATTGGCCCAAGTATTTCTCCATCTTCAGAAGAAACTA
TCCAAGCTTTGGAGACATTGGTTTCCCCAAAACTGCCTTCCCTGGAAGCCCCAACCTCTGCCTCTAACGT
AATGACTGCTTTTGCCACCACACCACCCATTTCGTCCATACCCCCTTTGCAGGAACCTCCCAGAACACCT
TCACCACCACTGAGTTCTCACCCAGACATCGACACAGACATTGATTCAGTGGCTTCTCAGCCAATGGAAC
TTCCAGAGAATTTGTCACTGGAGCCTAAAGACCAGGATTCAGTCTTGCTAGAAAAGGACAAAGTAAATAA
TTCATCAAGATCCAAGAAACCCAAAGGGTTAGAACTGGCACCCACCCTTGTGATCACGAGCAGTGATCCA
AGCCCACTGGGAATACTGAGCCCATCTCTCCCTACAGCTTCTCTTACACCAGCATTTTTTTCACAGGTAG
CTTGCTCGCTCTTTATGGTGTCACCATTGCTTTCATTTATTTGCCCTTTTAAGCAAATCCAGAATTTATA
CACTCAAGTTTGCTTTCTGTTACTTAGGTTTGTCTTAGAAAGGTTATGTGTGACTGTCATGTGCCCAACT
TTCTTGTACAAAGTGGTTGATATCGGTAAGCCTATCCCTAACCCTCTCCTCGGTCTCGATTCTACGTAGT
AATGAACTAGTCCGTAACTTGAAAGTATTTCGATTTCTTGGCTTTATATATCTTGTGGAAAGGACGACTT
GGACCTCCTTGGTCCAACCTT
