>Addgene plasmid #144788 | TFORF3312 | depositor partial sequence | sequence record 286480 | Barcode
CTTGGACCTCCTTGGTCCAACCTT
